>Addgene plasmid #180699 | pMYT046 | addgene full sequence | sequence record 369416 | Addgene NGS Result
ACATGTGAGCAAAAGGCCAGCAAAAGGCCAGGAACCGTAAAAAGGCCGCGTTGCTGGCGTTTTTCCATAG
GCTCCGCCCCCCTGACGAGCATCACAAAAATCGACGCTCAAGTCAGAGGTGGCGAAACCCGACAGGACTA
TAAAGATACCAGGCGTTTCCCCCTGGAAGCTCCCTCGTGCGCTCTCCTGTTCCGACCCTGCCGCTTACCG
GATACCTGTCCGCCTTTCTCCCTTCGGGAAGCGTGGCGCTTTCTCATAGCTCACGCTGTAGGTATCTCAG
TTCGGTGTAGGTCGTTCGCTCCAAGCTGGGCTGTGTGCACGAACCCCCCGTTCAGCCCGACCGCTGCGCC
TTATCCGGTAACTATCGTCTTGAGTCCAACCCGGTAAGACACGACTTATCGCCACTGGCAGCAGCCACTG
GTAACAGGATTAGCAGAGCGAGGTATGTAGGCGGTGCTACAGAGTTCTTGAAGTGGTGGCCTAACTACGG
CTACACTAGAAGAACAGTATTTGGTATCTGCGCTCTGCTGAAGCCAGTTACCTTCGGAAAAAGAGTTGGT
AGCTCTTGATCCGGCAAACAAACCACCGCTGGTAGCGGTGGTTTTTTTGTTTGCAAGCAGCAGATTACGC
GCAGAAAAAAAGGATCTCAAGAAGATCCTTTGATCTTTTCTACGGGGTCTGACGCTCAGTGGAACGAAAA
CTCACGTTAAGGGATTTTGGTCATGACAGGTGGCACTTTTCGGGGAAATGTGCGCGGAACCCCTATTTGT
TTATTTTTCTAAATACATTCAAATATGTATCCGCTCATGAGACAATAACCCTGATAAATGCTTCAATAAT
ATTGAAAAAGGAAGAGTATGAGTATTCAACATTTCCGTGTCGCCCTTATTCCCTTTTTTGCGGCATTTTG
CCTTCCTGTTTTTGCTCACCCAGAAACGCTGGTGAAAGTAAAAGATGCTGAAGATCAGTTGGGTGCACGA
GTGGGTTACATCGAACTGGATCTCAACAGCGGTAAGATCCTTGAGAGTTTTCGCCCCGAAGAACGTTTTC
CAATGATGAGCACTTTTAAAGTTCTGCTATGTGGCGCGGTATTATCCCGTATTGACGCCGGGCAAGAGCA
ACTCGGTCGCCGCATACACTATTCTCAGAATGACTTGGTTGAGTACTCACCAGTCACAGAAAAGCATCTT
ACGGATGGCATGACAGTAAGAGAATTATGCAGTGCTGCCATAACCATGAGTGATAACACTGCGGCCAACT
TACTTCTGACAACGATCGGAGGACCGAAGGAGCTAACCGCTTTTTTGCACAACATGGGGGATCATGTAAC
TCGCCTTGATCGTTGGGAACCGGAGCTGAATGAAGCCATACCAAACGACGAGCGTGACACCACGATGCCT
GTAGCAATGGCAACAACGTTGCGCAAACTATTAACTGGCGAACTACTTACTCTAGCTTCCCGGCAACAAT
TAATAGACTGGATGGAGGCGGATAAAGTTGCAGGACCACTTCTGCGCTCGGCCCTTCCGGCTGGCTGGTT
TATTGCTGATAAATCTGGAGCCGGTGAGCGTGGGTCCCGCGGTATCATTGCAGCACTGGGGCCAGATGGT
AAGCCCTCCCGTATCGTAGTTATCTACACGACGGGGAGTCAGGCAACTATGGATGAACGAAATAGACAGA
TCGCTGAGATAGGTGCCTCACTGATTAAGCATTGGTAACTGTCAGACCAAGTTTACTCATATATACTTTA
GATTGATTTAAAACTTCATTTTTAATTTAAAAGGATCTAGGTGAAGATCCTTTTTGATAATCGCGGCCGC
TGGACTGTTGTGATATGCCATATATGCAGTGGTGTTCGCCGGCGCTGGTTCCGGCTGTCTTGCTTAGTTG
TGAGTCGCCAGGCAGTCATCGGTATGATCTGTACATGATTCGTCAGTGTGAGCACCACTGACGAGCAGAT
TTCGCTGACATGAATATGCTGGTCCCTGCAGCTAGACTAGTTACGCGTCTCATGCTCAGCTGAGACCTAT
AAACGCAGAAAGGCCCACCCGAAGGTGAGCCAGTGTGACTCTAGTAGAGAGCGTTCACCGACAAACAACA
GATAAAACGAAAGGCCCAGTCTTTCGACTGAGCCTTTCGTTTTATTTGATGCCTGGTCATTTGTACAGTT
CATCCATACCATGCGTGATGCCCGCTGCGGTTACGAACTCCAGCAGAACCATATGATCGCGTTTCTCGTT
CGGATCTTTAGACAGAACGCTTTGCGTGCTCAGATAGTGATTGTCTGGCAGCAGAACAGGACCATCACCG
ATTGGAGTGTTTTGCTGGTAGTGATCAGCCAGCTGCACGCTGCCATCCTCCACGTTGTGGCGAATTTTAA
AATTCGCTTTAATGCCATTTTTTTGTTTATCGGCGGTGATGTAAACATTGTGGCTGTTAAAATTGTATTC
CAGCTTATGGCCCAGGATATTGCCGTCCTCTTTAAAGTCAATGCCTTTCAGCTCAATGCGGTTTACCAGG
GTATCGCCTTCAAATTTCACTTCCGCACGCGTTTTGTACGTGCCGTCATCCTTAAAGGAAATCGTGCGTT
CCTGCACATAGCCTTCCGGCATGGCGGACTTGAAGAAGTCATGCTGCTTCATATGGTCCGGATAACGAGC
AAAGCACTGAACACCATAAGTCAGCGTCGTTACCAGAGTCGGCCAAGGAACCGGCAGTTTACCAGTAGTA
CAGATGAACTTCAGCGTCAGTTTACCATTAGTTGCGTCACCTTCACCCTCGCCACGCACGGAAAACTTAT
GACCGTTGACATCACCATCCAGTTCCACCAGAATAGGGACGACACCAGTGAACAGTTCTTCGCCTTTACG
CATCTAGTATTTCTCCTCTTTCTCTAGTAGCTAAGATCCGAACCTGCCGTTTCTTGAGTTGCCGCGATGT
TAAGAAAACATTCATAAATTAAATGTGAATTGCCGCACACATTATTAAATAAGATTTACAAAATGTTCAA
AATGACGCATGAAATCACGTTTCACTTTCGGTCTCACGTTTACCTGAGACGGGAATCTAGACATGGAATT
CGGAATACGAGACACCAAGCAGCGTCAGGCTGTCTCTTTGCATTGTCACGGTTTCGGTTAGCCTGCCTCG
ATTTCAGGATGTGGCTCGGTGTTACGTCATCTGTCCAGCGTTGTCACCATGTTTAGACGGATTGGACGCA
TCTTGCCTAGTTCGTCTAGTGCAGGCGCGGCCGCACGGTTATCCACAGAATCAGGGGATAACGCAGGAAA
GA
Features (pLannotate 1.2.2; 6 found; start..end, strand, type, name):
     62..650     -  rep_origin     ori: high-copy-number ColE1/pMB1/pBR322/pUC origin of replication
    753..857     +  promoter       AmpR promoter: bla
    858..1718    +  CDS            AmpR: β-lactamase; bla; confers resistance to ampicillin, carbenicillin, and related antibiotics
   2034..2061    -  terminator     T7Te terminator: phage T7 early transcription terminator
   2077..2148    -  terminator     rrnB T1 terminator: transcription terminator T1 from the E. coli rrnB gene
   2160..2873    -  CDS            superfolder GFP: GFP variant that folds robustly even when fused to poorly folded proteins (Pédelacq et al., 2006)
