[The description below was written by a language model from this plasmid's Addgene catalogue record and pLannotate feature annotations shown in this document.]
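Description:
pMYT046 is an empty assembly cassette vector for hierarchical Golden Gate (MoClo) cloning in Saccharomyces cerevisiae, designed for use with the Dueber Yeast Toolkit (YTK) and the Ellis Multiplex Yeast Toolkit (MYT). It is built on the pYTK095 backbone, is about 3.3 kb, and is propagated only in E. coli. It carries a high-copy ColE1/pUC-type origin of replication and a β-lactamase gene under its native bla promoter for ampicillin selection. No yeast origin, yeast selection marker or integration homology is annotated, which fits a role as an intermediate cloning vector rather than a yeast expression plasmid.

The record lists no insert. The payload position is occupied by a superfolder GFP coding sequence followed by the rrnB T1 and T7Te transcription terminators. The depositor notes that the plasmid gives GFP expression in E. coli, although the promoter driving it is not annotated in the feature table. In toolkits of this type such a cassette generally serves as a visual dropout marker: when part plasmids are correctly assembled into the vector, the GFP unit is replaced and non-fluorescent colonies can be picked.

According to the catalogue entry, the cassette is flanked by the ConL4 and ConRE connectors. These are not picked up by the automated annotation, and neither are any Type IIS restriction sites. In the YTK scheme, connectors define the position of a transcription unit in a later multigene assembly, so a left connector 4 paired with the right end connector would place the unit as the final cassette following one ending in ConR4. The depositor also notes that plasmid yield can fall after repeated passaging.
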