Addgene plasmid #180699: pMYT046
Purpose: (Empty Backbone) Assembly cassette with ConL4 and ConRE connectors to be used in the Dueber YTK and Ellis MYT systems
Depositing lab: Tom Ellis. Depositing organization: Imperial College London. Publication: A Multiplex MoClo Toolkit for Extensive and Flexible Engineering of Saccharomyces cerevisiae. Shaw WM, Khalil AS, Ellis T. ACS Synth Biol. 2023 Nov 6. doi: 10.1021/acssynbio.3c00423. PubMed 37930278.
Backbone
  Vector backbone: pYTK095
  Backbone manufacturer: John Dueber
  Vector type: Synthetic Biology
Growth in bacteria
  Bacterial resistance: Ampicillin, 100 μg/mL
  Growth temperature: 37°C
  Growth strain: DH5alpha
  Copy number: High Copy
Gene/Insert
  Gene/Insert name: None
Terms and licenses: Academic/Nonprofit Terms; Industry Terms: Not Available to Industry
Depositor comments: GFP expression in E. coli. Plasmid yields may drop after multiple passages or delayed miniprepping after the culture has saturated. We suggest streaking onto solid media to pick fresh colonies every time.
How to cite: pMYT046 was a gift from Tom Ellis (Addgene plasmid # 180699 ; http://n2t.net/addgene:180699 ; RRID:Addgene_180699)
